>Addgene plasmid #211543 | pLenti-GFP-2A-Puro-gIL25_A | addgene full sequence | sequence record 419856 | Addgene NGS Result
GTCGACGGATCGGGAGATCTCCCGATCCCCTATGGTGCACTCTCAGTACAATCTGCTCTGATGCCGCATA
GTTAAGCCAGTATCTGCTCCCTGCTTGTGTGTTGGAGGTCGCTGAGTAGTGCGCGAGCAAAATTTAAGCT
ACAACAAGGCAAGGCTTGACCGACAATTGCATGAAGAATCTGCTTAGGGTTAGGCGTTTTGCGCTGCTTC
GCGATGTACGGGCCAGATATACGCGTTGACATTGATTATTGACTAGTTATTAATAGTAATCAATTACGGG
GTCATTAGTTCATAGCCCATATATGGAGTTCCGCGTTACATAACTTACGGTAAATGGCCCGCCTGGCTGA
CCGCCCAACGACCCCCGCCCATTGACGTCAATAATGACGTATGTTCCCATAGTAACGCCAATAGGGACTT
TCCATTGACGTCAATGGGTGGAGTATTTACGGTAAACTGCCCACTTGGCAGTACATCAAGTGTATCATAT
GCCAAGTACGCCCCCTATTGACGTCAATGACGGTAAATGGCCCGCCTGGCATTATGCCCAGTACATGACC
TTATGGGACTTTCCTACTTGGCAGTACATCTACGTATTAGTCATCGCTATTACCATGGTGATGCGGTTTT
GGCAGTACATCAATGGGCGTGGATAGCGGTTTGACTCACGGGGATTTCCAAGTCTCCACCCCATTGACGT
CAATGGGAGTTTGTTTTGGCACCAAAATCAACGGGACTTTCCAAAATGTCGTAACAACTCCGCCCCATTG
ACGCAAATGGGCGGTAGGCGTGTACGGTGGGAGGTCTATATAAGCAGCGCGTTTTGCCTGTACTGGGTCT
CTCTGGTTAGACCAGATCTGAGCCTGGGAGCTCTCTGGCTAACTAGGGAACCCACTGCTTAAGCCTCAAT
AAAGCTTGCCTTGAGTGCTTCAAGTAGTGTGTGCCCGTCTGTTGTGTGACTCTGGTAACTAGAGATCCCT
CAGACCCTTTTAGTCAGTGTGGAAAATCTCTAGCAGTGGCGCCCGAACAGGGACTTGAAAGCGAAAGGGA
AACCAGAGGAGCTCTCTCGACGCAGGACTCGGCTTGCTGAAGCGCGCACGGCAAGAGGCGAGGGGCGGCG
ACTGGTGAGTACGCCAAAAATTTTGACTAGCGGAGGCTAGAAGGAGAGAGATGGGTGCGAGAGCGTCAGT
ATTAAGCGGGGGAGAATTAGATCGCGATGGGAAAAAATTCGGTTAAGGCCAGGGGGAAAGAAAAAATATA
AATTAAAACATATAGTATGGGCAAGCAGGGAGCTAGAACGATTCGCAGTTAATCCTGGCCTGTTAGAAAC
ATCAGAAGGCTGTAGACAAATACTGGGACAGCTACAACCATCCCTTCAGACAGGATCAGAAGAACTTAGA
TCATTATATAATACAGTAGCAACCCTCTATTGTGTGCATCAAAGGATAGAGATAAAAGACACCAAGGAAG
CTTTAGACAAGATAGAGGAAGAGCAAAACAAAAGTAAGACCACCGCACAGCAAGCGGCCGCTGATCTTCA
GACCTGGAGGAGGAGATATGAGGGACAATTGGAGAAGTGAATTATATAAATATAAAGTAGTAAAAATTGA
ACCATTAGGAGTAGCACCCACCAAGGCAAAGAGAAGAGTGGTGCAGAGAGAAAAAAGAGCAGTGGGAATA
GGAGCTTTGTTCCTTGGGTTCTTGGGAGCAGCAGGAAGCACTATGGGCGCAGCGTCAATGACGCTGACGG
TACAGGCCAGACAATTATTGTCTGGTATAGTGCAGCAGCAGAACAATTTGCTGAGGGCTATTGAGGCGCA
ACAGCATCTGTTGCAACTCACAGTCTGGGGCATCAAGCAGCTCCAGGCAAGAATCCTGGCTGTGGAAAGA
TACCTAAAGGATCAACAGCTCCTGGGGATTTGGGGTTGCTCTGGAAAACTCATTTGCACCACTGCTGTGC
CTTGGAATGCTAGTTGGAGTAATAAATCTCTGGAACAGATTTGGAATCACACGACCTGGATGGAGTGGGA
CAGAGAAATTAACAATTACACAAGCTTAATACACTCCTTAATTGAAGAATCGCAAAACCAGCAAGAAAAG
AATGAACAAGAATTATTGGAATTAGATAAATGGGCAAGTTTGTGGAATTGGTTTAACATAACAAATTGGC
TGTGGTATATAAAATTATTCATAATGATAGTAGGAGGCTTGGTAGGTTTAAGAATAGTTTTTGCTGTACT
TTCTATAGTGAATAGAGTTAGGCAGGGATATTCACCATTATCGTTTCAGACCCACCTCCCAACCCCGAGG
GGACCCGACAGGCCCGAAGGAATAGAAGAAGAAGGTGGAGAGAGAGACAGAGACAGATCCATTCGATTAG
TGAACGGATCGGCACTGCGTGCGCCAATTCTGCAGACAAATGGCAGTATTCATCCACAATTTTAAAAGAA
AAGGGGGGATTGGGGGGTACAGTGCAGGGGAAAGAATAGTAGACATAATAGCAACAGACATACAAACTAA
AGAATTACAAAAACAAATTACAAAAATTCAAAATTTTCGGGTTTATTACAGGGACAGCAGAGATCCAGTT
TGGTTAATTAAGGTACCGAGGGCCTATTTCCCATGATTCCTTCATATTTGCATATACGATACAAGGCTGT
TAGAGAGATAATTAGAATTAATTTGACTGTAAACACAAAGATATTAGTACAAAATACGTGACGTAGAAAG
TAATAATTTCTTGGGTAGTTTGCAGTTTTAAAATTATGTTTTAAAATGGACTATCATATGCTTACCGTAA
CTTGAAAGTATTTCGATTTCTTGGCTTTATATATCTTGTGGAAAGGACGAAACACCGCACTGCGTCAGCC
TACAGACGTTTTAGAGCTAGAAATAGCAAGTTAAAATAAGGCTAGTCCGTTATCAACTTGAAAAAGTGGC
ACCGAGTCGGTGCTTTTTTGAATTCGCTAGCTAGGTCTTGAAAGGAGTGGGAATTGGCTCCGGTGCCCGT
CAGTGGGCAGAGCGCACATCGCCCACAGTCCCCGAGAAGTTGGGGGGAGGGGTCGGCAATTGATCCGGTG
CCTAGAGAAGGTGGCGCGGGGTAAACTGGGAAAGTGATGTCGTGTACTGGCTCCGCCTTTTTCCCGAGGG
TGGGGGAGAACCGTATATAAGTGCAGTAGTCGCCGTGAACGTTCTTTTTCGCAACGGGTTTGCCGCCAGA
ACACAGGACCGGTGCCACCATGGTGAGCAAGGGCGAGGAGCTGTTCACCGGGGTGGTGCCCATCCTGGTC
GAGCTGGACGGCGACGTAAACGGCCACAAGTTCAGCGTGTCCGGCGAGGGCGAGGGCGATGCCACCTACG
GCAAGCTGACCCTGAAGTTCATCTGCACCACCGGCAAGCTGCCCGTGCCCTGGCCCACCCTCGTGACCAC
CCTGACCTACGGCGTGCAGTGCTTCAGCCGCTACCCCGACCACATGAAGCAGCACGACTTCTTCAAGTCC
GCCATGCCCGAAGGCTACGTCCAGGAGCGCACCATCTTCTTCAAGGACGACGGCAACTACAAGACCCGCG
CCGAGGTGAAGTTCGAGGGCGACACCCTGGTGAACCGCATCGAGCTGAAGGGCATCGACTTCAAGGAGGA
CGGCAACATCCTGGGGCACAAGCTGGAGTACAACTACAACAGCCACAACGTCTATATCATGGCCGACAAG
CAGAAGAACGGCATCAAGGTGAACTTCAAGATCCGCCACAACATCGAGGACGGCAGCGTGCAGCTCGCCG
ACCACTACCAGCAGAACACCCCCATCGGCGACGGCCCCGTGCTGCTGCCCGACAACCACTACCTGAGCAC
CCAGTCCGCCCTGAGCAAAGACCCCAACGAGAAGCGCGATCACATGGTCCTGCTGGAGTTCGTGACCGCC
GCCGGGATCACTCTCGGCATGGACGAGCTGTACAAGCCCAAGAAAAAGCGGAAAGTGGGATCCGGCGCAA
CAAACTTCTCTCTGCTGAAACAAGCCGGAGATGTCGAAGAGAATCCTGGACCGACCGAGTACAAGCCCAC
GGTGCGCCTCGCCACCCGCGACGACGTCCCCAGGGCCGTACGCACCCTCGCCGCCGCGTTCGCCGACTAC
CCCGCCACGCGCCACACCGTCGATCCGGACCGCCACATCGAGCGGGTCACCGAGCTGCAAGAACTCTTCC
TCACGCGCGTCGGGCTCGACATCGGCAAGGTGTGGGTCGCGGACGACGGCGCCGCGGTGGCGGTCTGGAC
CACGCCGGAGAGCGTCGAAGCGGGGGCGGTGTTCGCCGAGATCGGCCCGCGCATGGCCGAGTTGAGCGGT
TCCCGGCTGGCCGCGCAGCAACAGATGGAAGGCCTCCTGGCGCCGCACCGGCCCAAGGAGCCCGCGTGGT
TCCTGGCCACCGTCGGAGTCTCGCCCGACCACCAGGGCAAGGGTCTGGGCAGCGCCGTCGTGCTCCCCGG
AGTGGAGGCGGCCGAGCGCGCCGGGGTGCCCGCCTTCCTGGAGACCTCCGCGCCCCGCAACCTCCCCTTC
TACGAGCGGCTCGGCTTCACCGTCACCGCCGACGTCGAGGTGCCCGAAGGACCGCGCACCTGGTGCATGA
CCCGCAAGCCCGGTGCCTGAACGCGTTAAGTCGACAATCAACCTCTGGATTACAAAATTTGTGAAAGATT
GACTGGTATTCTTAACTATGTTGCTCCTTTTACGCTATGTGGATACGCTGCTTTAATGCCTTTGTATCAT
GCTATTGCTTCCCGTATGGCTTTCATTTTCTCCTCCTTGTATAAATCCTGGTTGCTGTCTCTTTATGAGG
AGTTGTGGCCCGTTGTCAGGCAACGTGGCGTGGTGTGCACTGTGTTTGCTGACGCAACCCCCACTGGTTG
GGGCATTGCCACCACCTGTCAGCTCCTTTCCGGGACTTTCGCTTTCCCCCTCCCTATTGCCACGGCGGAA
CTCATCGCCGCCTGCCTTGCCCGCTGCTGGACAGGGGCTCGGCTGTTGGGCACTGACAATTCCGTGGTGT
TGTCGGGGAAATCATCGTCCTTTCCTTGGCTGCTCGCCTGTGTTGCCACCTGGATTCTGCGCGGGACGTC
CTTCTGCTACGTCCCTTCGGCCCTCAATCCAGCGGACCTTCCTTCCCGCGGCCTGCTGCCGGCTCTGCGG
CCTCTTCCGCGTCTTCGCCTTCGCCCTCAGACGAGTCGGATCTCCCTTTGGGCCGCCTCCCCGCGTCGAC
TTTAAGACCAATGACTTACAAGGCAGCTGTAGATCTTAGCCACTTTTTAAAAGAAAAGGGGGGACTGGAA
GGGCTAATTCACTCCCAACGAAGACAAGATCTGCTTTTTGCTTGTACTGGGTCTCTCTGGTTAGACCAGA
TCTGAGCCTGGGAGCTCTCTGGCTAACTAGGGAACCCACTGCTTAAGCCTCAATAAAGCTTGCCTTGAGT
GCTTCAAGTAGTGTGTGCCCGTCTGTTGTGTGACTCTGGTAACTAGAGATCCCTCAGACCCTTTTAGTCA
GTGTGGAAAATCTCTAGCAGGGCCCGTTTAAACCCGCTGATCAGCCTCGACTGTGCCTTCTAGTTGCCAG
CCATCTGTTGTTTGCCCCTCCCCCGTGCCTTCCTTGACCCTGGAAGGTGCCACTCCCACTGTCCTTTCCT
AATAAAATGAGGAAATTGCATCGCATTGTCTGAGTAGGTGTCATTCTATTCTGGGGGGTGGGGTGGGGCA
GGACAGCAAGGGGGAGGATTGGGAAGACAATAGCAGGCATGCTGGGGATGCGGTGGGCTCTATGGCTTCT
GAGGCGGAAAGAACCAGCTGGGGCTCTAGGGGGTATCCCC
[124 nt withheld, positions 5851-5974]
C
[91 nt withheld, positions 5976-6066]
A
[49 nt withheld, positions 6068-6116]
CCTTTGACGTTGGAGTCCACGTTCTTT
[37 nt withheld, positions 6144-6180]
ACCCTATCTCGGTCTATTCTTTTGATTTATAAGGGATTTTGCCGATTTCGGCCTATTGGTTAAAAAATGA
GCTGATTTAACAAAAATTTAACGCGAATTAATTCTGTGGAATGTGTGTCAGTTAGGGTGTGGAAAGTCCC
CAGGCTCCCCAGCAGGCAGAAGTATGCAAAGCATGCATCTCAATTAGTCAGCAACCAGGTGTGGAAAGTC
CCCAGGCTCCCCAGCAGGCAGAAGTATGCAAAGCATGCATCTCAATTAGTCAGCAACCATAGTCCCGCCC
CTAACTCCGCCCATCCCGCCCCTAACTCCGCCCAGTTCCGCCCATTCTCCGCCCCATGGCTGACTAATTT
TTTTTATTTATGCAGAGGCCGAGGCCGCCTCTGCCTCTGAGCTATTCCAGAAGTAGTGAGGAGGCTTTTT
TGGAGGCCTAGGCTTTTGCAAAAAGCTCCCGGGAGCTTGTATATCCATTTTCGGATCTGATCAGCACGTG
TTGACAATTAATCATCGGCATAGTATAATACGACAAGGTGAGGAACTAAACCATGGCCAAGTTGACCAGT
GCCGTTCCGGTGCTCACCGCGCGCGACGTCGCCGGAGCGGTCGAGTTCTGGACCGACCGGCTCGGGTTCT
CCCGGGACTTCGTGGAGGACGACTTCGCCGGTGTGGTCCGGGACGACGTGACCCTGTTCATCAGCGCGGT
CCAGGACCAGGTGGTGCCGGACAACACCCTGGCCTGGGTGTGGGTGCGCGGCCTGGACGAGCTGTACGCC
GAGTGGTCGGAGGTCGTGTCCACGAACTTCCGGGACGCCTCCGGGCCGGCCATGACCGAGATCGGCGAGC
AGCCGTGGGGGCGGGAGTTCGCCCTGCGCGACCCGGCCGGCAACTGCGTGCACTTCGTGGCCGAGGAGCA
GGACTGACACGTGCTACGAGATTTCGATTCCACCGCCGCCTTCTATGAAAGGTTGGGCTTCGGAATCGTT
TTCCGGGACGCCGGCTGGATGATCCTCCAGCGCGGGGATCTCATGCTGGAGTTCTTCGCCCACCCCAACT
TGTTTATTGCAGCTTATAATGGTTACAAATAAAGCAATAGCATCACAAATTTCACAAATAAAGCATTTTT
TTCACTGCATTCTAGTTGTGGTTTGTCCAAACTCATCAATGTATCTTATCATGTCTGTATACCGTCGACC
TCTAGCTAGAGCTTGGCGTAATCATGGTCATAGCTGTTTCCTGTGTGAAATTGTTATCCGCTCACAATTC
CACACAACATACGAGCCGGAAGCATAAAGTGTAAAGCCTGGGGTGCCTAATGAGTGAGCTAACTCACATT
AATTGCGTTGCGCTCACTGCCCGCTTTCCAGTCGGGAAACCTGTCGTGCCAGCTGCATTAATGAATCGGC
CAACGCGCGGGGAGAGGCGGTTTGCGTATTGGGCGCTCTTCCGCTTCCTCGCTCACTGACTCGCTGCGCT
CGGTCGTTCGGCTGCGGCGAGCGGTATCAGCTCACTCAAAGGCGGTAATACGGTTATCCACAGAATCAGG
GGATAACGCAGGAAAGAACATGTGAGCAAAAGGCCAGCAAAAGGCCAGGAACCGTAAAAAGGCCGCGTTG
CTGGCGTTTTTCCATAGGCTCCGCCCCCCTGACGAGCATCACAAAAATCGACGCTCAAGTCAGAGGTGGC
GAAACCCGACAGGACTATAAAGATACCAGGCGTTTCCCCCTGGAAGCTCCCTCGTGCGCTCTCCTGTTCC
GACCCTGCCGCTTACCGGATACCTGTCCGCCTTTCTCCCTTCGGGAAGCGTGGCGCTTTCTCATAGCTCA
CGCTGTAGGTATCTCAGTTCGGTGTAGGTCGTTCGCTCCAAGCTGGGCTGTGTGCACGAACCCCCCGTTC
AGCCCGACCGCTGCGCCTTATCCGGTAACTATCGTCTTGAGTCCAACCCGGTAAGACACGACTTATCGCC
ACTGGCAGCAGCCACTGGTAACAGGATTAGCAGAGCGAGGTATGTAGGCGGTGCTACAGAGTTCTTGAAG
TGGTGGCCTAACTACGGCTACACTAGAAGAACAGTATTTGGTATCTGCGCTCTGCTGAAGCCAGTTACCT
TCGGAAAAAGAGTTGGTAGCTCTTGATCCGGCAAACAAACCACCGCTGGTAGCGGTGGTTTTTTTGTTTG
CAAGCAGCAGATTACGCGCAGAAAAAAAGGATCTCAAGAAGATCCTTTGATCTTTTCTACGGGGTCTGAC
GCTCAGTGGAACGAAAACTCACGTTAAGGGATTTTGGTCATGAGATTATCAAAAAGGATCTTCACCTAGA
TCCTTTTAAATTAAAAATGAAGTTTTAAATCAATCTAAAGTATATATGAGTAAACTTGGTCTGACAGTTA
CCAATGCTTAATCAGTGAGGCACCTATCTCAGCGATCTGTCTATTTCGTTCATCCATAGTTGCCTGACTC
CCCGTCGTGTAGATAACTACGATACGGGAGGGCTTACCATCTGGCCCCAGTGCTGCAATGATACCGCGAG
ACCCACGCTCACCGGCTCCAGATTTATCAGCAATAAACCAGCCAGCCGGAAGGGCCGAGCGCAGAAGTGG
TCCTGCAACTTTATCCGCCTCCATCCAGTCTATTAATTGTTGCCGGGAAGCTAGAGTAAGTAGTTCGCCA
GTTAATAGTTTGCGCAACGTTGTTGCCATTGCTACAGGCATCGTGGTGTCACGCTCGTCGTTTGGTATGG
CTTCATTCAGCTCCGGTTCCCAACGATCAAGGCGAGTTACATGATCCCCCATGTTGTGCAAAAAAGCGGT
TAGCTCCTTCGGTCCTCCGATCGTTGTCAGAAGTAAGTTGGCCGCAGTGTTATCACTCATGGTTATGGCA
GCACTGCATAATTCTCTTACTGTCATGCCATCCGTAAGATGCTTTTCTGTGACTGGTGAGTACTCAACCA
AGTCATTCTGAGAATAGTGTATGCGGCGACCGAGTTGCTCTTGCCCGGCGTCAATACGGGATAATACCGC
GCCACATAGCAGAACTTTAAAAGTGCTCATCATTGGAAAACGTTCTTCGGGGCGAAAACTCTCAAGGATC
TTACCGCTGTTGAGATCCAGTTCGATGTAACCCACTCGTGCACCCAACTGATCTTCAGCATCTTTTACTT
TCACCAGCGTTTCTGGGTGAGCAAAAACAGGAAGGCAAAATGCCGCAAAAAAGGGAATAAGGGCGACACG
GAAATGTTGAATACTCATACTCTTCCTTTTTCAATATTATTGAAGCATTTATCAGGGTTATTGTCTCATG
AGCGGATACATATTTGAATGTATTTAGAAAAATAAACAAATAGGGGTTCCGCGCACATTTCCCCGAAAAG
TGCCACCTGAC
Features (pLannotate 1.2.2; 33 found; start..end, strand, type, name):
     31..83      -  misc_feature   bom (fragment): basis of mobility region from pBR322
    238..617     +  enhancer       CMV enhancer: human cytomegalovirus immediate early enhancer
    618..817     +  promoter       CMV promoter: human cytomegalovirus (CMV) immediate early promoter
    835..1015    +  LTR            5' LTR (truncated): truncated 5' long terminal repeat (LTR) from HIV-1
   1062..1187    +  misc_feature   HIV-1 Ψ: packaging signal of human immunodeficiency virus type 1
   1171..1534    +  CDS            HIV-1 gag (fragment): gag protein from human immunodeficiency virus 1; gag
   1680..1913    +  misc_feature   RRE: The Rev response element (RRE) of HIV-1 allows for Rev-dependent mRNA export from the nucleus to the cytoplasm.
   2290..2390    +  CDS            Rev (fragment): human immunodeficiency virus 1 (HIV-1) Rev protein; rev; enhances nuclear export of unspliced and incompletely spliced viral mRNAs
   2440..2557    +  misc_feature   cPPT/CTS: central polypurine tract and central termination sequence of HIV-1
   2608..2848    +  promoter       U6 promoter: RNA polymerase III promoter for human U6 snRNA
   2878..2953    +  misc_RNA       gRNA scaffold: guide RNA scaffold for the Streptococcus pyogenes CRISPR/Cas9 system
   2971..2989    +  CDS            small t antigen (fragment): SV40 (simian virus 40) small t antigen
   3015..3226    +  promoter       EF-1α core promoter: core promoter for human elongation factor EF-1α
   3240..3956    +  CDS            EGFP: EGFP is a basic (constitutively fluorescent) green fluorescent protein published in 1996, derived from Aequorea victoria. It is reported to be a rapidly-maturing weak dimer with moderate acid sensitivity.
   4043..4640    +  CDS            PuroR (fragment): puromycin N-acetyltransferase; pac from Streptomyces; confers resistance to puromycin
   4656..5244    +  misc_feature   WPRE: woodchuck hepatitis virus posttranscriptional regulatory element
   5295..5314    +  misc_feature   cPPT/CTS (fragment): central polypurine tract and central termination sequence of HIV-1
   5316..5549    +  LTR            3' LTR (ΔU3): self-inactivating 3' long terminal repeat (LTR) from HIV-1
   5581..5805    +  polyA_signal   bGH poly(A) signal: bovine growth hormone polyadenylation signal
   5809..5830    +  promoter       SV40 promoter (fragment): SV40 enhancer and early promoter
   5851..6279    +  rep_origin     f1 ori (sequence partly withheld): f1 bacteriophage origin of replication; arrow indicates direction of (+) strand synthesis
   6293..6622    +  promoter       SV40 promoter: SV40 enhancer and early promoter
   6670..6697    +  promoter       EM7 promoter (fragment): synthetic bacterial promoter&nbsp
   6723..7097    +  CDS            BleoR: antibiotic-binding protein; Sh ble from Streptoalloteichus hindustanus; confers resistance to bleomycin, phleomycin, and Zeocin™
   7107..7232    +  CDS            ble (fragment): BLE_KLEPN - Experimental evidence at protein level: Swiss-Prot protein existence level 1. Binding protein with a strong affinity to the bleomycin family of antibiotics. Binds to CL990; an antimitotic-antibiotic compound. From Klebsiella pneumoniae.
   7227..7348    +  polyA_signal   SV40 poly(A) signal: SV40 polyadenylation signal
   7421..7437    -  protein_bind   lac operator: The lac repressor binds to the lac operator to inhibit transcription in E. coli. This inhibition can be relieved by adding lactose or isopropyl-β-D-thiogalactopyranoside (IPTG). lac repressor encoded by lacI
   7445..7475    -  promoter       lac promoter: promoter for the E. coli lac operon
   7490..7511    -  protein_bind   CAP binding site: CAP binding activates transcription in the presence of cAMP. E. coli catabolite activator protein
   7524..7616    -  CDS            lacI (fragment): lac repressor; lacI; The lac repressor binds to the lac operator to inhibit transcription in E. coli. This inhibition can be relieved by adding lactose or isopropyl-β-D-thiogalactopyranoside (IPTG).
   7799..8387    -  rep_origin     ori: high-copy-number ColE1/pMB1/pBR322/pUC origin of replication
   8558..9418    -  CDS            AmpR: β-lactamase; bla; confers resistance to ampicillin, carbenicillin, and related antibiotics
   9419..9523    -  promoter       AmpR promoter: bla
