[The description below was written by a language model from this plasmid's Addgene catalogue record and pLannotate feature annotations shown in this document.]
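Description:
pLenti-GFP-2A-Puro-gIL25_A is a third-generation-style, self-inactivating HIV-1 lentiviral transfer plasmid that delivers a single CRISPR guide RNA directed against IL25 ("sgRNA-A"). It is propagated in E. coli through a high-copy ColE1/pUC-type origin with ampicillin resistance (AmpR under its own bla promoter). The backbone also carries an f1 origin and an SV40 promoter/EM7-driven bleomycin/Zeocin resistance cassette with an SV40 poly(A) signal, which lies outside the LTRs and so is not packaged. The catalogue lists a total size of 9,564 bp, while the annotated sequencing record is 9,551 nt.

The viral portion begins with a CMV enhancer/promoter fused to a truncated 5' LTR, which allows Tat-independent transcription of the genomic RNA in packaging cells. This is followed by the Ψ packaging signal with a gag fragment, the Rev response element for nuclear export, and the cPPT/CTS that aids nuclear import of the provirus. Inside this frame, a human U6 RNA polymerase III promoter drives the 20-nt IL25 spacer joined to the Streptococcus pyogenes Cas9 gRNA scaffold. A separate EF-1α core promoter expresses EGFP followed by puromycin N-acetyltransferase. According to the plasmid name these are linked by a 2A peptide, although that element is not itself annotated, and the pairing lets transduced cells be tracked by fluorescence and selected with puromycin. A WPRE enhances transcript expression, and the ΔU3 3' LTR followed by a bGH poly(A) signal closes the cassette.

No Cas9 is encoded, so the nuclease must be supplied separately. The record gives the purpose only as an sgRNA against IL25, deposited in connection with a study of DNA break repair in mitosis, and it does not state the target species.
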