Addgene plasmid #211543: pLenti-GFP-2A-Puro-gIL25_A
Purpose: sgRNA-A against IL25
Depositing lab: Agnel Sfeir. Depositing organization: Memorial Sloan-Kettering Cancer Center. Publication: RHINO directs MMEJ to repair DNA breaks in mitosis. Brambati A, Sacco O, Porcella S, Heyza J, Kareh M, Schmidt JC, Sfeir A. Science. 2023 Aug 11;381(6658):653-660. doi: 10.1126/science.adh3694. Epub 2023 Jul 13. PubMed 37440612.
Backbone
  Vector backbone: pLenti
  Backbone size w/o insert (bp): 9544
  Total vector size (bp): 9564
  Vector type: Mammalian Expression, CRISPR
  Selectable markers: Puromycin
Growth in bacteria
  Bacterial resistance: Ampicillin, 100 μg/mL
  Growth temperature: 37°C
  Growth strain: NEB Stable
  Copy number: Unknown
Gene/Insert
  Gene/Insert name: sgRNA IL25
  gRNA/shRNA sequence: CACTGCGTCAGCCTACAGAC
  Species: Synthetic
  Promoter: U6
  Cloning method: Unknown
  Sequencing primers: 5′ gactatcatatgcttaccgt
Terms and licenses: Academic/Nonprofit Terms; Industry Terms: Not Available to Industry
How to cite: pLenti-GFP-2A-Puro-gIL25_A was a gift from Agnel Sfeir (Addgene plasmid # 211543 ; http://n2t.net/addgene:211543 ; RRID:Addgene_211543)
